Addgene plasmid #1477: pPD94_81
Purpose: (Empty Backbone)
Depositing lab: Andrew Fire. Depositing organization: Carnegie Institution for Science.
Backbone
  Vector backbone: Unknown
  Backbone size (bp): 4699
  Vector type: Worm Expression
Growth in bacteria
  Bacterial resistance: Ampicillin, 100 μg/mL
  Growth temperature: 37°C
  Growth strain: DH5alpha
  Copy number: Unknown
Gene/Insert
  Gene/Insert name: None
  Tag / fusion protein: SV40NLS, gfpN, IVSR, gfpS65C, IVSS, IVST, gfpC, IVSM, IVSL, unc54-204, unc545', IVSA
  Cloning method: Restriction Enzyme
Terms and licenses: Academic/Nonprofit Terms; Industry Terms: Not Available to Industry
Depositor comments: See Fire Lab Vector Kit Documentation 1995. Fire Lab Miniprep Number pPD94.81, Ligation number NONE.
How to cite: pPD94_81 was a gift from Andrew Fire (Addgene plasmid # 1477 ; http://n2t.net/addgene:1477 ; RRID:Addgene_1477)
