[The description below was written by a language model from this plasmid's Addgene catalogue record and pLannotate feature annotations shown in this document.]
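Description:
pPD94_81 is an empty-backbone worm expression vector from the 1995 Fire Lab Vector Kit, designed for building GFP reporter fusions in Caenorhabditis elegans. It is about 4.7 kb; the parental backbone is listed as unknown, but the annotated features point to a pUC/pBR322-type plasmid. It carries a high-copy ColE1/pMB1-family origin of replication and a β-lactamase gene with its own promoter for ampicillin selection in E. coli. It also retains remnants of the rop and bom regions, a lacI fragment, the CAP site, the lac promoter and operator, and part of a pUC18/19 multiple cloning site. That polylinker lies just upstream of the reporter on the circular map and presumably serves as the insertion point for restriction-enzyme cloning.

No insert is recorded. The payload is a promoterless reporter cassette, whose catalogued parts are an SV40 nuclear localization signal and a GFP coding region carrying the S65C chromophore substitution. The GFP is split into N-terminal, central and C-terminal segments by several synthetic introns (the IVS elements), which are generally included to improve transgene expression in worms. The automated annotation detects this region as a single Aequorea victoria-derived GFP coding sequence. Elements named for unc-54 are also listed, and in this vector series such sequences typically supply 3' end processing signals, although the feature table does not annotate them. A short match to aex-5 downstream of GFP probably reflects genomic sequence carried along in that region rather than a functional gene.

The record names no worm promoter. The vector is typically used by inserting a candidate promoter or gene fragment upstream, so that nuclear-localized GFP reports the expression pattern in transgenic animals.
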