Features (pLannotate 1.2.2; 12 found; start..end, strand, type, name):
     46..906     +  CDS            sg25: sg25 is a basic (constitutively fluorescent) green fluorescent protein published in 1997, derived from Aequorea victoria.
   1582..1734    +  CDS            aex-5 (fragment): AEX5_CAEEL - Also known as kpc-3 From Caenorhabditis elegans.
   1862..1897    +  CDS            rop (fragment): Rop protein, which maintains plasmids at low copy number; rop
   1999..2098    +  misc_feature   bom (fragment): basis of mobility region from pBR322
   2196..2300    +  promoter       AmpR promoter: bla
   2301..3161    +  CDS            AmpR: β-lactamase; bla; confers resistance to ampicillin, carbenicillin, and related antibiotics
   3332..3920    +  rep_origin     ori: high-copy-number ColE1/pMB1/pBR322/pUC origin of replication
   4103..4195    +  CDS            lacI (fragment): lac repressor; lacI; The lac repressor binds to the lac operator to inhibit transcription in E. coli. This inhibition can be relieved by adding lactose or isopropyl-β-D-thiogalactopyranoside (IPTG).
   4208..4229    +  protein_bind   CAP binding site: CAP binding activates transcription in the presence of cAMP. E. coli catabolite activator protein
   4244..4274    +  promoter       lac promoter: promoter for the E. coli lac operon
   4282..4298    +  protein_bind   lac operator: The lac repressor binds to the lac operator to inhibit transcription in E. coli. This inhibition can be relieved by adding lactose or isopropyl-β-D-thiogalactopyranoside (IPTG). lac repressor encoded by lacI
   4335..4372    -  misc_feature   MCS (fragment): pUC18/19 multiple cloning site
>Addgene plasmid #1477 | pPD94_81 | depositor full sequence | sequence record 88 | Author sequence
ATGACTGCTCCAAAGAAGAAGCGTAAGGTACCGGTAGAAAAAATGAGTAAAGGAGAAGAACTTTTCACTG
GAGTTGTCCCAATTCTTGTTGAATTAGATGGTGATGTTAATGGGCACAAATTTTCTGTCAGTGGAGAGGG
TGAAGGTGATGCAACATACGGAAAACTTACCCTTAAATTTATTTGCACTACTGGAAAACTACCTGTTCCA
TGGGTAAGTTTAAACATATATATACTAACTAACCCTGATTATTTAAATTTTCAGCCAACACTTGTCACTA
CTTTCTGTTATGGTGTTCAATGCTTCTCGAGATACCCAGATCATATGAAACGGCATGACTTTTTCAAGAG
TGCCATGCCCGAAGGTTATGTACAGGAAAGAACTATATTTTTCAAAGATGACGGGAACTACAAGACACGT
AAGTTTAAACAGTTCGGTACTAACTAACCATACATATTTAAATTTTCAGGTGCTGAAGTCAAGTTTGAAG
GTGATACCCTTGTTAATAGAATCGAGTTAAAAGGTATTGATTTTAAAGAAGATGGAAACATTCTTGGACA
CAAATTGGAATACAACTATAACTCACACAATGTATACATCATGGCAGACAAACAAAAGAATGGAATCAAA
GTTGTAAGTTTAAACATGATTTTACTAACTAACTAATCTGATTTAAATTTTCAGAACTTCAAAATTAGAC
ACAACATTGAAGATGGAAGCGTTCAACTAGCAGACCATTATCAACAAAATACTCCAATTGGCGATGGCCC
TGTCCTTTTACCAGACAACCATTACCTGTCCACACAATCTGCCCTTTCGAAAGATCCCAACGAAAAGAGA
GACCACATGGTCCTTCTTGAGTTTGTAACAGCTGCTGGGATTACACATGGCATGGATGAACTATACAAAT
AGCATTCGTAGAATTGTAAGTTTAAACTTTCTCATACTAACTAACGCGCTCTATTTAAATTTTCAGAATT
CCAACTGAGCGCCGGTCGCTACCATTACCAACTTGTCTGGTGTCAAAAATAATAGGGGCCGCTGTCATCA
GAGTAAGTTTAAACTGAGTTCTACTAACTAACGAGTAATATTTAAATTTTCAGCATCTCGCGCCCGTGCC
TCTGACTTCTAAGTCCAATTACTCTTCAACATCCCTACATGCTCTTTCTCCCTGTGCTCCCACCCCCTAT
TTTTGTTATTATCAAAAAACTTCTCTTAATTTCTTTGTTTTTTAGCTTCTTTTAAGTCACCTCTAACAAT
GAAATTGTGTAGATTCAAAAATAGAATTAATTCGTAATAAAAAGTCGAAAAAAATTGTGCTCCCTCCCCC
CATTAATAATAATTCTATCCCAAAATCTACACAATGTTCTGTGTACACTTCTTATGTTTTTTACTTCTGA
TAAATTTTTTTGAAACATCATAGAAAAAACCGCACACAAAATACCTTATCATATGTTACGTTTCAGTTTA
TGACCGCAATTTTTATTTCTTCGCACGTCTGGGCCTCTCATGACGTCAAATCATGCTCATCGTGAAAAAG
TTTTGGAGTATTTTTGGAATTTTTCAATCAAGTGAAAGTTTATGAAATTAATTTTCCTGCTTTTGCTTTT
TGGGGTTTCCCCTATTGTTTGTCAAGATTTCGAGGACGGCGTTTTTCTTGCTAAAATCACAAGTATTGAT
GAGCACGATGCAAGAAAGATCGGAAGAAGGTTTGGGTTTGAGGCTCAGTGGAAGGTGAGTAGAAGTTGAT
AATTTGAAAGTGGAGTAGTGTCTATGGGGTTTTTGCCTTAAATGACAGAATACATTCCCAATATACCAAA
CATAACTGTTTCCTACTAGTCGGCCGTACGGGCCCTTTCGTCTCGCGCGTTTCGGTGATGACGGTGAAAA
CCTCTGACACATGCAGCTCCCGGAGACGGTCACAGCTTGTCTGTAAGCGGATGCCGGGAGCAGACAAGCC
CGTCAGGGCGCGTCAGCGGGTGTTGGCGGGTGTCGGGGCTGGCTTAACTATGCGGCATCAGAGCAGATTG
TACTGAGAGTGCACCATATGCGGTGTGAAATACCGCACAGATGCGTAAGGAGAAAATACCGCATCAGGCG
GCCTTAAGGGCCTCGTGATACGCCTATTTTTATAGGTTAATGTCATGATAATAATGGTTTCTTAGACGTC
AGGTGGCACTTTTCGGGGAAATGTGCGCGGAACCCCTATTTGTTTATTTTTCTAAATACATTCAAATATG
TATCCGCTCATGAGACAATAACCCTGATAAATGCTTCAATAATATTGAAAAAGGAAGAGTATGAGTATTC
AACATTTCCGTGTCGCCCTTATTCCCTTTTTTGCGGCATTTTGCCTTCCTGTTTTTGCTCACCCAGAAAC
GCTGGTGAAAGTAAAAGATGCTGAAGATCAGTTGGGTGCACGAGTGGGTTACATCGAACTGGATCTCAAC
AGCGGTAAGATCCTTGAGAGTTTTCGCCCCGAAGAACGTTTTCCAATGATGAGCACTTTTAAAGTTCTGC
TATGTGGCGCGGTATTATCCCGTATTGACGCCGGGCAAGAGCAACTCGGTCGCCGCATACACTATTCTCA
GAATGACTTGGTTGAGTACTCACCAGTCACAGAAAAGCATCTTACGGATGGCATGACAGTAAGAGAATTA
TGCAGTGCTGCCATAACCATGAGTGATAACACTGCGGCCAACTTACTTCTGACAACGATCGGAGGACCGA
AGGAGCTAACCGCTTTTTTGCACAACATGGGGGATCATGTAACTCGCCTTGATCGTTGGGAACCGGAGCT
GAATGAAGCCATACCAAACGACGAGCGTGACACCACGATGCCTGTAGCAATGGCAACAACGTTGCGCAAA
CTATTAACTGGCGAACTACTTACTCTAGCTTCCCGGCAACAATTAATAGACTGGATGGAGGCGGATAAAG
TTGCAGGACCACTTCTGCGCTCGGCCCTTCCGGCTGGCTGGTTTATTGCTGATAAATCTGGAGCCGGTGA
GCGTGGGTCTCGCGGTATCATTGCAGCACTGGGGCCAGATGGTAAGCCCTCCCGTATCGTAGTTATCTAC
ACGACGGGGAGTCAGGCAACTATGGATGAACGAAATAGACAGATCGCTGAGATAGGTGCCTCACTGATTA
AGCATTGGTAACTGTCAGACCAAGTTTACTCATATATACTTTAGATTGATTTAAAACTTCATTTTTAATT
TAAAAGGATCTAGGTGAAGATCCTTTTTGATAATCTCATGACCAAAATCCCTTAACGTGAGTTTTCGTTC
CACTGAGCGTCAGACCCCGTAGAAAAGATCAAAGGATCTTCTTGAGATCCTTTTTTTCTGCGCGTAATCT
GCTGCTTGCAAACAAAAAAACCACCGCTACCAGCGGTGGTTTGTTTGCCGGATCAAGAGCTACCAACTCT
TTTTCCGAAGGTAACTGGCTTCAGCAGAGCGCAGATACCAAATACTGTCCTTCTAGTGTAGCCGTAGTTA
GGCCACCACTTCAAGAACTCTGTAGCACCGCCTACATACCTCGCTCTGCTAATCCTGTTACCAGTGGCTG
CTGCCAGTGGCGATAAGTCGTGTCTTACCGGGTTGGACTCAAGACGATAGTTACCGGATAAGGCGCAGCG
GTCGGGCTGAACGGGGGGTTCGTGCACACAGCCCAGCTTGGAGCGAACGACCTACACCGAACTGAGATAC
CTACAGCGTGAGCATTGAGAAAGCGCCACGCTTCCCGAAGGGAGAAAGGCGGACAGGTATCCGGTAAGCG
GCAGGGTCGGAACAGGAGAGCGCACGAGGGAGCTTCCAGGGGGAAACGCCTGGTATCTTTATAGTCCTGT
CGGGTTTCGCCACCTCTGACTTGAGCGTCGATTTTTGTGATGCTCGTCAGGGGGGCGGAGCCTATGGAAA
AACGCCAGCAACGCGGCCTTTTTACGGTTCCTGGCCTTTTGCTGGCCTTTTGCTCACATGTTCTTTCCTG
CGTTATCCCCTGATTCTGTGGATAACCGTATTACCGCCTTTGAGTGAGCTGATACCGCTCGCCGCAGCCG
AACGACCGAGCGCAGCGAGTCAGTGAGCGAGGAAGCGGAAGAGCGCCCAATACGCAAACCGCCTCTCCCC
GCGCGTTGGCCGATTCATTAATGCAGCTGGCACGACAGGTTTCCCGACTGGAAAGCGGGCAGTGAGCGCA
ACGCAATTAATGTGAGTTAGCTCACTCATTAGGCACCCCAGGCTTTACACTTTATGCTTCCGGCTCGTAT
GTTGTGTGGAATTGTGAGCGGATAACAATTTCACACAGGAAACAGCTATGACCATGATTACGCCAAGCTT
GCATGCCTGCAGGTCGACTCTAGAGGATCCCCAATTCTTGAGACTTCCACTATCTTCTCTGGCACCCTCC
ACTACGCGTAGGCGTCTCTCGCTTCGTGTATTCCCGGGAAGCCGGGTTCCCGTCTCTCCCGCCGCTGCCG
CTGCCGCACACAGCTTTACACCTCGTAGAATCCCCAAAGAGGGGCGTGGCTTGCGGGTGCCAACATCCTC
CTGCCGAGGAAGAAGCAGGCACTCATCACTCGCATCATCAACCTCGGGATTGGCCAAAGGACCCAAAGGT
ATGTTTCGAATGATACTAACATAACATAGAACATTTTCAGGAGGACCCTTGGAGGGTACCGAGCTCAGAA
AAA
