>Addgene plasmid #1477 | pPD94_81 | addgene partial sequence | sequence record 16618 | 1477_m13reverse
GNGCTGCAGGTCGACTCTAGAGGATCCCCAATTCTTGAGACTTCCACTATCTTCTCTGGCACCCTCCACT
ACGCGTAGGCGTCTCTCGCTTCGTGTATTCCCGGGAAGCCGGGTTCCCGTCTCTCCCGCCGCTGCCGCTG
CCGCACACAGCTTTACACCTCGTAGAATCCCCAAAGAGGGGCGTGGCTTGCGGGTGCCAACATCCTCCTG
CCGAGGAAGAAGCAGGCACTCATCACTCGCATCATCAACCTCGGGATTGGCCAAAGGACCCAAAGGTATG
TTTCGAATGATACTAACATAACATAGAACATTTTCAGGAGGACCCTTGGAGGGTACCGAGCTCAGAAAAA
ATGACTGCTCCAAAGAAGAAGCGTAAGGTACCGGTAGAAAAAATGAGTAAAGGAGAAGAACTTTTCACTG
GAGTTGTCCCAATTCTTGTTGAATTAGATGGTGATGTTAATGGGCACAAATTTTCTGTCAGTGGAGAGGG
TGAAGGTGATGCAACATACGGAAAACTTACCCTTAAATTTATTTGCACTACTGGAAAACTACCTGTTCCA
TGGGTAAGTTTAAACATATATATACTAACTAACCCTGATTATTTAAATTTTCAGCCAACACTTGTCACTA
CTTTCTGTTATGGTGTTCAATGCTTCTCGAGATACCCAGATCATATGAAACGGCATGACTTTTTCAAGAG
TGCCATGCCCGAAGGTTATGTACAGGAAAGAACTATATTTTTCAAAGATGACGGGAACTACAAGACACGT
AAGTTTAAACAGTTCGGTACTAACTAACCATACATATTTAAATTTTCAGGTGCTGAAGTCAAGTTTGAAG
GTGATACCCTTGTTAATAGAATCGAGTTAAAAGGTATTGATTTTAAAGAAGATGGAAACATTCTTGGACA
CAAATTGGAATACAACTATAACTCACACAATGTATACATCATGGCAGACAACAAAGAATGGAATCAAAGT
TGTAAGTTTAACATGATTTACTAACTAACTATCTGATTAANTTTCANAACTTCAAATTAGACCCACNTGA
AGATGAAGCGTTCACTAGCANACCTTNTCACAAAATACTCCAATTGGNGATGGCCTGTCNTTTACCAAAA
ACATTACTGTCCNCAATNTGNCCTTTCNAANATCCNACGAAANAAAACNNANGGCCTTCTGNNNTNGNAN
ACCTGCNGGNATACCNTGGCNGGAGAACTNANAAAAGCCTNCNGNAATGNAAGTNAACNTTCCAACAACA
NCCCCTTNTTANTTTCAANTCNANGNGGGCGGGCCTNNTTANATTGTNGGGGAAAAAAANGGGCNNTTCN
NAANATTANGGTTTCCAANCGNA
